>Addgene plasmid #146040 | pAc5.1B-EGFP-DmSmaug-V5His6_C | addgene full sequence | sequence record 362941 | Addgene NGS Result
CTTCAAGAATTAATTCTATATTCTAAAAACACAAATGATACTTCTAAAAAAAAATCATGAATGGCATCAA
CTCTGAATCAAATCTTTGCAGATGCACCTACTTCTCATTTCCACTGTCACATCATTTTTCCAGATCTCGC
TGCCTGTTATGTGGCCCACAAACCAAGACACGTTTTATGGCCATTAAAGCTGGCTGATCGTCGCCAAACA
CCAAATACATAATGAATATGTACACATTCGAGAAAGAAGCGATCAAAGAAGCGTCTTCGGGCGGAGTAGG
AGAATGCGGAGGAGAAGGAGAACGAGCTGATCTAGTATCTCTCCACAATCCAATGCCAACTGACCAACTG
GCCATATTCGGAGCAATTTGAAGCCAATTTCCATCGCCTGGCGATCGCTCCATTCTTGGCTATATGTTTT
TCACCGTTACCCGGGGCCATTTTCAAAGACTCGTCGGCAAGATAAGATTGTGTCACTCGCTGTCTCTCTT
CATTTGTCGAAGAATGCTGAGGAATTTCGCGATGACGTCGGCGAGTATTTTGAAGAATGAGAATAATTTG
TATTTATACGAAAATCAGTTAGTGGAATTTTCTACAAAAACATGTTATCTATAGATAATTTTGTTGCAAA
ATATGTTGACTATGACAAAGATTGTATGTATATACCTTTAATGTATTCTCATTTTCTTATGTATTTATAA
TGGCAATGATGATACTGATGATATTTTAAGATGATGCCAGACCAAAAGGCTTGAATTTCTGCGTCTTTTG
CCGAACGCAGTGCATGTGCAATTGTTGTTTTTTGGAATATTCAATTTTCGGACTGTCCGCTTTGATTTCA
GTTTCTTGGCTTATTCAAAAAGCAAAGTAAAGCCAAAAAAGCGAGATGGCAATACCAAATGCGGCAAAAC
GGTAGTGGAAGGAAAGGGGTGCGGGGCAGCGGAAGGAAGGGTGGGGCGGGGCGTGGCGGGGTCTGTGGCT
GGGCGCGACGTCACCGACGTTGGAGCCACTCCTTTGACCATGTGTGCGTGTGTGTATTATTCGTGTCTCG
CCACTCGCCGGTTGTTTTTTTCTTTTTATGCTGCGCTCTCTCTAGCGCCATCTCGCTTACGCATGCTCAA
CGCACCGCATGTTGCCGTTTCCTTTTATGCGTCATTTTGGCTCGAAATAGGCAATTATTTAAACAAAGAT
TAGTCAACGAAAACGCTAAAATAAATAAGTCTACAATATGGTTACTTATTGCCATGTGTGTGCAGCCAAC
GATAGCAACAAAAGCAACAACACAGGTGGCTTTCCCTCTTTCACTTTTTGTTTGCAAGCCGCGTGCGAGC
AAGACGGCACGACCGGCAAACGCAATTACGCTGACAAAGAGCAGACGAAGTTTTGGCGAAAAACATCAAG
GCGCCTGATACGAATGCATTTGCAATAACAATTGCGATATTTAATATTGTTTATGAAGCTGTTTGACTTC
AAAACACACAAAAAAAAAAATAAAACAAATTATTTGAAAGAGAATTAGGAATCGGACGCTTATCGTTAGG
GTAACAACAAGAAATGCTTACTGAGTCACAGCCTCTGGAAAACTGCCGCAAGCCAGAGAGAGAGAGAAAA
AGAGGGAGAGCAGCTTAGACCGCATGTGCTTGTGTGTGAGGCGTCTCTCTCTTCGTCTCTGTTGCGCAAA
CGCATAGACTGCACTGAAAAAATCGATTACCTATTTTTTATGAATGAATATTTGCACTATTACTATTCAA
AACTATTAAGATAGCAATCACATTCAATAGCCAAATACTATACCACCTGAGCGATGCAACGAAATGATCA
ATTTGAGCAAAAATGCTGCATATTTAGGACGGCATCATTATAGAAATGCTTCTTGCTGTGTACTTTTCTC
TCGTCTGGCAGCTGTTTCGCCGTTATTGTTAAAACCGGCTTAAGTTAGGTGTGTTTTCTACGACTAGTGA
ATGCCCTACTAGAAGATGTGTGTTGCACAAAATGTCCCTGGAATAACCAATTTGAAGTGCAGATAGCAGT
AAACGTAAGCTAATATGAATATTATTTAACTGTAATGTTTTAATATCGCTGGACATTACTAATAAACCCA
CTATAAACACATGTACATATGTATGTTTTGGCATACAATGAGTAGTTGGGGAAAAAATGTGTAAAAGCAC
CGTGACCATCACAGCATAAAGATAACCAGCTGAAGTATCGAATATGAGTAACCCCCAAATTGAATCACAT
GCCGCAACTGATAGGACCCATGGAAGTACACTCTTCATGGCGATATACAAGACACACACAAGCACGAACA
CCCAGTTGCGGAGGAAATTCTCCGTAAATGAAAACCCAATCGGCGAACAATTCATACCCATATATGGTAA
AAGTTTTGAACGCGACTTGAGAGCGGAGAGCATTGCGGCTGATAAGGTTTTAGCGCTAAGCGGGCTTTAT
AAAACGGGCTGCGGGACCAGTTTTCATATCACTACCGTTTGAGTTCTTGTGCTGTGTGGATACTCCTCCC
GACACAAAGCCGCTCCATCAGCCAGCAGTCGTCTAATCCAGAGACCCCGGATCGGGGTACCATCATGGTG
AGCAAGGGCGAGGAGCTGTTCACCGGGGTGGTGCCCATCCTGGTCGAGCTGGACGGCGACGTAAACGGCC
ACAAGTTCAGCGTGTCCGGCGAGGGCGAGGGCGATGCCACCTACGGCAAGCTGACCCTGAAGTTCATCTG
CACCACCGGCAAGCTGCCCGTGCCCTGGCCCACCCTCGTGACCACCCTGACCTACGGCGTGCAGTGCTTC
AGCCGCTACCCCGACCACATGAAGCAGCACGACTTCTTCAAGTCCGCCATGCCCGAAGGCTACGTCCAGG
AGCGCACCATCTTCTTCAAGGACGACGGCAACTACAAGACCCGCGCCGAGGTGAAGTTCGAGGGCGACAC
CCTGGTGAACCGCATCGAGCTGAAGGGCATCGACTTCAAGGAGGACGGCAACATCCTGGGGCACAAGCTG
GAGTACAACTACAACAGCCACAACGTCTATATCATGGCCGACAAGCAGAAGAACGGCATCAAGGTGAACT
TCAAGATCCGCCACAACATCGAGGACGGCAGCGTGCAGCTCGCCGACCACTACCAGCAGAACACCCCCAT
CGGCGACGGCCCCGTGCTGCTGCCCGACAACCACTACCTGAGCACCCAGTCCGCCCTGAGCAAAGACCCC
AACGAGAAGCGCGATCACATGGTCCTGCTGGAGTTCGTGACCGCCGCCGGGATCACTCTCGGCATGGACG
AGCTGTACAAGCCAAGCTTGAATTCTGCAGATATCATGAAGTACGCAACTGGAACTGACAACGCGATGAC
CTCCGGCATCAGCGGCCAAACCAATAACTCTAACAGTGCATCCAACGAGATGCAGCCAACCACATCAACG
CCTACTGCAGCCCACAAGGAGGCCACATCAACGGCCACGACGACGGCGACATACGCCAATGGCAATCCCA
ATTCTAACGCCAATCCCAGCCAGAGCCAGCCGTCCAATGCGCTGTTTTGCGAGCAGGTGACCACAGTGAC
AAATCTCTTCGAGAAGTGGAACGACTGCGAGCGAACCGTCGTGATGTACGCGCTGCTCAAGCGGCTGCGC
TACCCGAGCCTCAAGTTTCTACAGTATTCTATCGACAGCAACCTGACCCAGAACCTGGGCACCTCGCAGA
CCAATCTGAGCAGCGTGGTTATTGACATCAATGCCAACAATCCGGTGTACCTGCAGAATCTACTCAACGC
CTACAAGACGTTCCAGCCATGTGACCTGCTCGACGCCATGTCCTCCTCGTCGTCCGACAAGGACTCGATG
CCATGTTACGGCAGTGACTTCCAGATCACCACATCAGCGCAGTGTGACGAGCGAAAGCTGTATGCCCGCA
AGGAGGACATTCTGCATGAAGTACTGAACATGCTGCCTCTGCTGAAGCCGGGCAATGAGGAGGCCAAGCT
TATCTACCTGACCCTCATACCAGTTGCCGTCAAGGACACCATGCAGCAAATTGTGCCCACGGAGTTGGTG
CAGCAGATCTTCTCGTACCTACTCATCCATCCAGCTATCACCAGCGAGGACAGACGTTCGCTCAACATTT
GGCTGCGTCACTTGGAGGATCATATCCAAGCGGCTGCGGCGGGCCTGACAAATCGCAGTTACTTCCTGCA
GCCCTCGCCGCAACTGGTCGCTGGTGGTAGCTCAACAGGCAGTGGTAGCTGTTCCTCTTCGGCGACCAGC
TCTTCGACAGCATCCTGTTCGTCGGTGGCCTCATCCTCGTTGTGCCCCGCAAGCGGCAGCCGTTCCTCAC
GCACCAACGACTGGCAAACGATCGCCCCGCCCAGCAAGCAATTGCAAAACAAATTGGCCGGTGATTGGCG
TGGCAATGGAGGCGGCAGCTCCAGCGGGTCGATCAATCCACTCTGTGATAATCTTAATGGTATTACCCTG
AACGAATTAGCTTCTAGTCAGAACAGTCTCGGCCTGTCGCTGGAGGGCAGCTCTTCCCTGGTCAACGGTG
TGGTCGCTGGTGCAGGCTCTATGTTGGGAATCGCTGGTGGCGACGATCATGACACGTCATTTAGCAAGAA
TGGCACGGAGATTCTCGATTTTGACCCGGTGACGGCGGACATGGGTGAGGCCTGTAGTCTGGCCAGCAGT
AGCCTTTGTGGACGTAACGGTGGAAATCCTGTTGAGGATCGATCGCAACCTCCGCCGAATCTTCAGCAGC
AATTGCTTCAGCCTCCTCCCTATGCCTCGATCCTTATGGGAAACGTGGGCGATCAGTTTGGAGAGATCAA
CCGGTGGAGCCTGGACAGCAAGATTGCAGCCCTGAAGACGCGGCGCTCTAACAGCCTCACCACGCAAACG
ATCTCTAGCTGTTCCAGCTCGTCTAACTCATCGGTGATCACGGTCAATGACAACTGCTCCAATTCAACGG
AGAATCTGGCACAGTTTGCCAACAAGCCCCGTAGTTTTTCCTTATCGATTGAGCATCAGCGCGGCGCCTT
GATGAACAGCGGTTCCGATACTCGTCTGGATGAATTCAAGCCCAATTATATTAAGTTCCACACGCGCAAC
GTGGGCATGTCGGGAATCGGACTCTGGCTAAAATCCTTGCGTCTGCACAAGTACATCGAGCTGTTCAAGA
ACATGACGTACGAGGAAATGCTCTTGATCACCGAGGACTTTCTGCAGAGTGTTGGCGTCACCAAGGGCGC
CTCCCACAAGCTTGCCCTTTGCATTGATAAGCTGAAGGAACGGGCCAATATTCTTAACCGGGTAGAACAA
GAACTGCTATCGGGTCAAATGGAGCTGAGCACGGCGGTTGAGGAGCTAACAAATATTGTGCTGACACCAA
TGAAGCCACTGGAGTCTCCAGGACCACCGGAGGAAAACATTGGTCTGCGTTTTCTTAAGGTCATTGACAT
TGTGACCAATACGTTGCAGCAGGATCCGTATGCTGTCCAAGACGACGAGACTTTGGGTGTGCTTATGTGG
ATTCTAGACCGTTCTATCCACAACGAGGCATTTATGAATCATGCCAGTCAACTCAAGGACCTGAAGTTTA
AGTTGTCCAAGATGAAGATCTCCATGGTTCCCAAAATGCATCACGTTAAGCCAGCCGGCGTCGGGCCAAA
CAATGGGAACATTAACAAGCCAAGATGGAATGGTAAGACTCGCAAATGCGATACTAAAAATGGCAGCAAC
GATAGGATTAACAACCGCAAAAACTCCAACGACATGCTAAACTTTTCGCTAAATTGCCTGCCACACCCGC
TGCCCCATCATTCGCAGCAGGCTCCGCCGCCTCTGCCACAGTTTGACTACAACGGCTATGGCGGCGGTCC
ATCCCATCAGCCGCAGTACAAGAGCTCCTCGTACCCAAGCTTCATGGGTAATCCTCAGCAGCAGCCACCA
CCGCCGCCGTCTAGTAAGTCGCATCATCATCCCCAGCAGATGCAACAGATGCTGCAGCAACACAACCACT
TTCCAGCGCTGCCTCAGCAGACGCCACCACAATCGCATCGCCGGTCGCTGAATAATCTTATTCTGGTGGC
CGGAGGTCCGCAGCAACCGCAGCAATTGATCTTTAAGCCCGGTCAGGGAGTGCTCACCAACAACGGATCT
AACGACAACCTGGTATTGGAACGCAATCAGCAGTCGCAGCAGCAGAGAAAACTTAGCGGAGGAGTGTCCA
GTGCGGAGCAACAACCAAAGAAGACCATGGCCGCTGTTGTGATGGAAAATTTGGCCAAATTTGATCAACA
TTTTACGCTATTCCGCTCGAGTCTAGAGGGCCCGCGGTTCGAAGGTAAGCCTATCCCTAACCCTCTCCTC
GGTCTCGATTCTACGCGTACCGGTCATCATCACCATCACCATTGAGTTTAAACCCGCTGATCAGCCTCGA
CTGTGCCTTCTAAGGCCTGAGCTCGCTGATCAGCCTCGATCGAGGATCCAGACATGATAAGATACATTGA
TGAGTTTGGACAAACCACAACTAGAATGCAGTGAAAAAAATGCTTTATTTGTGAAATTTGTGATGCTATT
GCTTTATTTGTAACCATTATAAGCTGCAATAAACAAGTTAACAACAACAATTGCATTCATTTTATGTTTC
AGGTTCAGGGGGAGGTGTGGGAGGTTTTTTAAAGCAAGTAAAACCTCTACAAATGTGGTATGGCTGATTA
TGATCAGTCGACCGATGCCCTTGAGAGCCTTCAACCCAGTCAGCTCCTTCCGGTGGGCGCGGGGCATGAC
TATCGTCGCCGCACTTATGACTGTCTTCTTTATCATGCAACTCGTAGGACAGGTGCCGGCAGCGCTCTGG
GTCATTTTCGGCGAGGACCGCTTTCGCTGGAGCGCGACGATGATCGGCCTGTCGCTTGCGGTATTCGGAA
TCTTGCACGCCCTCGCTCAAGCCTTCGTCACTGGTCCCGCCACCAAACGTTTCGGCGAGAAGCAGGCCAT
TATCGCCGGCATGGCGGCCGACGCGCTGGGCTACGTCTTGCTGGCGTTCGCGACGCGAGGCTGGATGGCC
TTCCCCATTATGATTCTTCTCGCTTCCGGCGGCATCGGGATGCCCGCGTTGCAGGCCATGCTGTCCAGGC
AGGTAGATGACGACCATCAGGGACAGCTTCAAGGCCAGCAAAAGGCCAGGAACCGTAAAAAGGCCGCGTT
GCTGGCGTTTTTCCATAGGCTCCGCCCCCCTGACGAGCATCACAAAAATCGACGCTCAAGTCAGAGGTGG
CGAAACCCGACAGGACTATAAAGATACCAGGCGTTTCCCCCTGGAAGCTCCCTCGTGCGCTCTCCTGTTC
CGACCCTGCCGCTTACCGGATACCTGTCCGCCTTTCTCCCTTCGGGAAGCGTGGCGCTTTCTCATAGCTC
ACGCTGTAGGTATCTCAGTTCGGTGTAGGTCGTTCGCTCCAAGCTGGGCTGTGTGCACGAACCCCCCGTT
CAGCCCGACCGCTGCGCCTTATCCGGTAACTATCGTCTTGAGTCCAACCCGGTAAGACACGACTTATCGC
CACTGGCAGCAGCCACTGGTAACAGGATTAGCAGAGCGAGGTATGTAGGCGGTGCTACAGAGTTCTTGAA
GTGGTGGCCTAACTACGGCTACACTAGAAGGACAGTATTTGGTATCTGCGCTCTGCTGAAGCCAGTTACC
TTCGGAAAAAGAGTTGGTAGCTCTTGATCCGGCAAACAAACCACCGCTGGTAGCGGTGGTTTTTTTGTTT
GCAAGCAGCAGATTACGCGCAGAAAAAAAGGATCTCAAGAAGATCCTTTGATCTTTTCTACGGGGTCTGA
CGCTCAGTGGAACGAAAACTCACGTTAAGGGATTTTGGTCATGAGATTATCAAAAAGGATCTTCACCTAG
ATCCTTTTAAATTAAAAATGAAGTTTTAAATCAATCTAAAGTATATATGAGTAAACTTGGTCTGACAGTT
ACCAATGCTTAATCAGTGAGGCACCTATCTCAGCGATCTGTCTATTTCGTTCATCCATAGTTGCCTGACT
CCCCGTCGTGTAGATAACTACGATACGGGAGGGCTTACCATCTGGCCCCAGTGCTGCAATGATACCGCGA
GACCCACGCTCACCGGCTCCAGATTTATCAGCAATAAACCAGCCAGCCGGAAGGGCCGAGCGCAGAAGTG
GTCCTGCAACTTTATCCGCCTCCATCCAGTCTATTAATTGTTGCCGGGAAGCTAGAGTAAGTAGTTCGCC
AGTTAATAGTTTGCGCAACGTTGTTGCCATTGCTGCAGGCATCGTGGTGTCACGCTCGTCGTTTGGTATG
GCTTCATTCAGCTCCGGTTCCCAACGATCAAGGCGAGTTACATGATCCCCCATGTTGTGCAAAAAAGCGG
TTAGCTCCTTCGGTCCTCCGATCGTTGTCAGAAGTAAGTTGGCCGCAGTGTTATCACTCATGGTTATGGC
AGCACTGCATAATTCTCTTACTGTCATGCCATCCGTAAGATGCTTTTCTGTGACTGGTGAGTACTCAACC
AAGTCATTCTGAGAATAGTGTATGCGGCGACCGAGTTGCTCTTGCCCGGCGTCAACACGGGATAATACCG
CGCCACATAGCAGAACTTTAAAAGTGCTCATCATTGGAAAACGTTCTTCGGGGCGAAAACTCTCAAGGAT
CTTACCGCTGTTGAGATCCAGTTCGATGTAACCCACTCGTGCACCCAACTGATCTTCAGCATCTTTTACT
TTCACCAGCGTTTCTGGGTGAGCAAAAACAGGAAGGCAAAATGCCGCAAAAAAGGGAATAAGGGCGACAC
GGAAATGTTGAATACTCATACTCTTCCTTTTTCAATATTATTGAAGCATTTATCAGGGTTATTGTCTCAT
GAGCGGATACATATTTGAATGTATTTAGAAAAATAAACAAATAGGGGTTCCGCGCACATTTCCCCGAAAA
GTGCCACCTGACGTCTAAGAAACCATTATTATCATGACATTAACCTATAAAAATAGGCGTATCACGAGGC
CCTTTCGT
Features (pLannotate 1.2.2; 10 found; start..end, strand, type, name):
     56..2565    +  promoter       Ac5 promoter: Drosophila melanogaster actin 5C promoter
   2585..3301    +  CDS            EGFP: EGFP is a basic (constitutively fluorescent) green fluorescent protein published in 1996, derived from Aequorea victoria. It is reported to be a rapidly-maturing weak dimer with moderate acid sensitivity.
   3326..6313    +  CDS            smg: SMG_DROME - Experimental evidence at protein level: Swiss-Prot protein existence level 1. Translation regulator that binds to the 3'-UTR of specific mRNAs such as nanos (nos) and prevents their translation. Prevents translation of unlocalized nos in the bulk cytoplasm via the recruitment of cup. From Drosophila melanogaster (Fruit fly).
   6344..6385    +  CDS            V5 tag: epitope tag from simian virus 5
   6485..6619    -  polyA_signal   SV40 poly(A) signal: SV40 polyadenylation signal
   6642..6726    -  CDS            large T antigen (fragment): large T antigen from SV40 (simian virus 40)
   6727..7174    +  CDS            TcR (fragment): tetracycline efflux protein; tet; confers resistance to tetracycline
   7220..7808    -  rep_origin     ori: high-copy-number ColE1/pMB1/pBR322/pUC origin of replication
   7979..8839    -  CDS            AmpR: β-lactamase; bla; confers resistance to ampicillin, carbenicillin, and related antibiotics
   8840..8944    -  promoter       AmpR promoter: bla
