[The description below was written by a language model from this plasmid's Addgene catalogue record and pLannotate feature annotations shown in this document.]
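Description:
pAc5.1B-EGFP-DmSmaug-V5His6_C is an insect-cell expression plasmid of about 9 kb that produces Drosophila melanogaster Smaug (smg) as an N-terminal EGFP fusion. The catalogue lists the backbone as unknown, although the name and the annotated parts point to a pAc5.1-style vector. In bacteria it is maintained through a ColE1/pUC-type origin and selected with ampicillin via the β-lactamase gene and its bla promoter. The origin is annotated as a high-copy type, while the repository entry lists the plasmid as low copy. Short fragments of a tetracycline resistance gene and of SV40 large T antigen are also detected. They appear to be non-functional backbone remnants rather than working markers. No selection marker for insect cells is annotated.

Expression is driven by the constitutive Drosophila actin 5C promoter, which is widely used for strong expression in cultured fly cells such as S2. The EGFP coding sequence follows directly, then the smg open reading frame, a V5 epitope tag and an SV40 polyadenylation signal. The name also implies a C-terminal His6 tag, but this is not separately annotated. Whether the V5/His6 region is actually translated in frame with Smaug cannot be determined from the table. According to the record, the insert differs from the NCBI reference by ten silent mutations and a deletion of amino acids 961–963.

Smaug is a translational regulator that binds the 3′ UTRs of mRNAs such as nanos and represses their translation. The EGFP fusion allows its subcellular localisation to be followed by fluorescence in transfected insect cells. This fits the associated study on P-bodies and RNA-mediated gene silencing.
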