Addgene plasmid #146040: pAc5.1B-EGFP-DmSmaug-V5His6_C
Purpose: Insect Expression of DmSmaug
Depositing lab: Elisa Izaurralde. Depositing organization: Max Planck Institute for Developmental Biology. Publication: P-body formation is a consequence, not the cause, of RNA-mediated gene silencing. Eulalio A, Behm-Ansmant I, Schweizer D, Izaurralde E. Mol Cell Biol. 2007 Jun . 27(11):3970-81. 10.1128/MCB.00128-07 PubMed 17403906.
Backbone
  Vector backbone: Unknown
  Vector type: Insect Expression
Growth in bacteria
  Bacterial resistance: Ampicillin, 100 μg/mL
  Growth temperature: 37°C
  Growth strain: DH5alpha
  Copy number: Low Copy
Gene/Insert
  Gene/Insert name: DmSmaug
  Species: D. melanogaster (fly)
  Mutation: 10 silent mutations and a deletion of the AA 961-963 compared to the sequence given by NCBI: NM_079263.2
  Entrez Gene: smg (a.k.a. Dmel_CG5263, CG5263, D69, Dmel\CG5263, SMG, SmG, Smaug, Smg, anon-D69, anonD69)
  Cloning method: Unknown
Terms and licenses: Academic/Nonprofit Terms; Industry Terms: Not Available to Industry
Depositor comments: Plasmids from this collection were made available to the research community and donated after the lab closed. Please note that the sequence provided by the depositing laboratory may be theoretical/predicted or based on Sanger sequencing results. There may be discrepancies between sequencing results obtained by Addgene and the depositor sequence. If an Addgene verified sequence is not available, please contact before placing your order to request that our lab fully sequence the plasmid.
How to cite: pAc5.1B-EGFP-DmSmaug-V5His6_C was a gift from Elisa Izaurralde (Addgene plasmid # 146040 ; http://n2t.net/addgene:146040 ; RRID:Addgene_146040)
